>Addgene plasmid #39659 | KHBD00573 | depositor partial sequence | sequence record 50099 | KHBD00573 sequence 1944 bps
ATGGAACATGTAAATAGCACTAATGCCAGACAACCGCAGCATCATCATTTTGATCAGCAGCTGCAGCACA
ATGACAGCCAACAGCAATTCTGCCTGCGATGGCATAACCATCAGACAAGTTTGCTGAGCACTCTGCCCAT
TCTGCTGGACCAATCCCATCTGACGGATGTGACCATTTCGGCCGAGGGACGCCAACTGAGGGCCCATCGC
GTGGTACTGAGTGCCTGCAGCAGCTTTTTTATGGACATCTTCCGGGCTCTAGAGGCCAGTAACCATCCAG
TCATCATCATACCAGGGGCCAGCTTCGGCGCCATCGTCTCACTGCTCACCTTCATGTACTCCGGAGAGGT
GAATGTATACGAGGAGCAGATACCGATGCTGCTCAACCTGGCCGAGACACTGGGCATCAAGGGACTGGCC
GATGTCCAGAACAACAATTTACCAAAAACAGCGAGAAGTGGAGGTGGCTCCTACATGGATACGACGAATG
AGAAGTCCTCTGAGTTTGAACGTCCCACCACACCCTCGCCCACGCCCACCCCCACCCTTACGCCCTCCCA
CACGCCTACCCCAAGCCATTCACTCCCCCTGCCCCAGCTACCAAGTGCAGCACTTAACACCCCTCTCCTG
GCCAACAAACTGGGATCGGTGAACTCCAGTGGAATGGGCACCACGCCCCTGGAGAATCTCTTTAAATCAC
TGCAGTTCTACCCCAGTCTGCTGCCCCAACCACTCAACTTCTCGCAGACGGCGCTCAACAAGACCACTGA
GCTGTTGGCCAAGTATCAGCAGCAATGTCAGCTCTACCAGAGCGGGATGCAGGAGGATCAACTGGAGACG
GACTGTTTTGGCTCCAAGAGGCTAAAGGGCGACAGTCCGCCGAAGGAGCTTAGGCGACTGGAAAAAAGCC
TTTTAAAGAATCCAAAATCCTCATCGACGACCAACAGTAGCAGTAGCAAGTCGCCTCAGGAATGCTCCAA
CCCGAATCCCATTGTGGCCACTTCACCAGTAACTCTCGCTCCCCCGACCATGGCACACTTCTCCCCTCAG
TTGCCGGTGGTCAAGTGCTCCTCGGCTAGTTACCCCAGCGCTCTCGGCCAAGGTCAACTCTATAGTAGCA
AGCCACCACTTTATAGTGCAGCAGTCACGCCGACTGCCGCCCAGCAGGCGGCGCAGATGCACCACCACCC
GCAACCCGGGCCATCGCCCTACATCTCGGCCGAGGATCATGCCAAGCTGCAGCTCCACATCGAACAGTAT
CAGCGGGAGGCGGCAGCAGCAGCGGCAGCGGCCGCCGGCGGAATGGCGCTGGTCGGCGCCAAGTCGGAGC
CCAATCTGCTCTCGCTGAGCGCCGACCGCGACAAGTCGCTGGCCACCGCTCCCATCAAGCCGCCGTCCAA
CTCGAAGCTCTATGCCACCTGTTTCATCTGCCACAAGCAGCTGAGCAACCAATACAACCTGCGCGTCCAC
CTCGAAACCCATCAGAATGTTCGGTATGCCTGCAATGTCTGCTCCCATGTGTCCCGCAGCAAGGATGCCC
TGCGCAAGCACGTTAGCTACCGACATCCTGGGGCGCCATCGCCATGTGAAAACGAGGCTCGCCGGAAGAG
GGTCTCCAAGCTAGCAGCGACCACTGTGCCCACTTCCACGCCCATGTCCATGAGCGCCAGTCACACGGTC
ACCAGTGGCGATGTGGGTCCAGCTCCAGCGACCACACTTGGATGTTCGGGTCAGGAGGCAAGGAATCCGT
ACCTTTTCCTGCCCAATCAATTTCAGATGGCTGCTGCTGCAGCAGCCGTAGCAGTGGCCGAATCCTCGCC
AGCTTCTGGTCAACCATCGCTAGACTTGGCACACGAAGCGCCACCGAGCATCAAAAGTGAGCGGGAGCCA
CCGACGGCGAGCAACGGAGAGGCGACCGGTGTAGAGGCATCGGCGTCAACCACC
