>Addgene plasmid #39659 | KHBD00573 | addgene partial sequence | sequence record 53419 | M13-F20 5'-TGTAAAACGACGGCCAGT-3'
GATTTTATTTTGACTGATAGTGACCTGTTCGTTGCAACAAATTGATGAGCAATGCTTTTTTATAATGCCA
ACTTTGTACAAAAAAGTTGGCACCATGGAACATGTAAATAGCACTAATGCCAGACAACCGCAGCATCATC
ATTTTGATCAGCAGCTGCAGCACAATGACAGCCAACAGCAATTCTGCCTGCGATGGCATAACCATCAGAC
AAGTTTGCTGAGCACTCTGCCCATTCTGCTGGACCAATCCCATCTGACGGATGTGACCATTTCGGCCGAG
GGACGCCAACTGAGGGCCCATCGCGTGGTACTGAGTGCCTGCAGCAGCTTTTTTATGGACATCTTCCGGG
CTCTAGAGGCCAGTAACCATCCAGTCATCATCATACCAGGGGCCAGCTTCGGCGCCATCGTCTCACTGCT
CACCTTCATGTACTCCGGAGAGGTGAATGTATACGAGGAGCAGATACCGATGCTGCTCAACCTGGCCGAG
ACACTGGGCATCAAGGGACTGGCCGATGTCCAGAACAACAATTTACCAAAAACAGCGAGAAGTGGAGGTG
GCTCCTACATGGATACGACGAATGAGAAGTCCTCTGAGTTTGAACGTCCCACCACACCCTCGCCCACGCC
CACCCCCACCCTTACGCCCTCCCACACGCCTACCCCAAGCCATTCACTCCCCCTGCCCCAGCTACCAAGT
GCAGCACTTAACACCCCTCTCCTGGCCAACAAACTGGGATCGGTGA
