[The description below was written by a language model from this plasmid's Addgene catalogue record.]
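Description:
KHBD00573 is a Gateway entry clone built on the pDONR221 backbone, carrying the open reading frame of the Drosophila melanogaster gene CG32121 (FBgn0052121). The insert is about 1.9 kb in a backbone of roughly 2.5 kb. The plasmid is maintained in E. coli as a high-copy plasmid under kanamycin selection. The insert was introduced by Gateway recombination. In a pDONR221-derived clone this normally leaves the ORF flanked by attL sites that allow transfer into compatible destination vectors by an LR reaction, although no feature table is provided to confirm the exact sites. M13 forward and reverse priming sites on either side of the insert are used for sequence verification.

The record lists no promoter, which fits the role of an entry clone: it is a shuttle and storage form of the coding sequence, not an expression construct, and any expression depends on the destination vector chosen. The depositor notes that ORFs in this collection were cloned open-ended, without a stop codon, so the coding sequence can be read through into a C-terminal tag or fusion partner supplied by the destination vector. A vector without a downstream in-frame stop would be unsuitable.

The clone belongs to a collection of fly ORFs associated with work on automated screening of protein–DNA interactions at Drosophila regulatory elements. This suggests its intended use is as a source for making fusion constructs for such interaction assays. The record does not describe the function of CG32121 itself or name specific destination vectors.
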