Addgene plasmid #39659: KHBD00573
Depositing lab: Bart Deplancke. Depositing organization: Swiss Federal Institute of Technology (EPFL). Publication: Automated protein-DNA interaction screening of Drosophila regulatory elements. Korneel Hens, Jean-Daniel Feuz, Alina Isakova, Antonina Lagovitina, Andreas Massouras, Julien Bryois, Patrick Callaerts, Susan E. Celniker, Bart Deplancke. Nat Methods. 2011 Oct 30;8(12):1065-70. 10.1038/nmeth.1763 PubMed 22037703.
Backbone
  Vector backbone: pDONR221
  Backbone manufacturer: Invitrogen
  Backbone size w/o insert (bp): 2536
  Vector type: Gateway DONR vector
Growth in bacteria
  Bacterial resistance: Kanamycin, 50 μg/mL
  Growth temperature: 37°C
  Growth strain: DH5alpha
  Copy number: High Copy
Gene/Insert
  Gene/Insert name: CG32121 (alt name: FBgn0052121)
  Species: D. melanogaster (fly)
  Insert size (bp): 1944
  Entrez Gene: CG32121 (a.k.a. Dmel_CG32121, Dmel\CG32121)
  Promoter: none
  Cloning method: Gateway Cloning
  Sequencing primers: 5′ M13-F20; 3′ M13R
Terms and licenses: Academic/Nonprofit Terms; Industry Terms: Not Available to Industry
Depositor comments: Please note that the ORFs in this collection were cloned open-ended (without a stop codon).
How to cite: KHBD00573 was a gift from Bart Deplancke (Addgene plasmid # 39659 ; http://n2t.net/addgene:39659 ; RRID:Addgene_39659)
